>Addgene plasmid #75126 | MSCV-EZH2_EZH1SET-PGK-Puro-IRES-GFP | depositor partial sequence | sequence record 142074 | insert
ATGGGCCAGACTGGGAAGAAATCTGAGAAGGGACCAGTTTGTTGGCGGAAGCGTGTAAAATCAGAGTACA
TGCGACTGAGACAGCTCAAGAGGTTCAGACGAGCTGATGAAGTAAAGAGTATGTTTAGTTCCAATCGTCA
GAAAATTTTGGAAAGAACGGAAATCTTAAACCAAGAATGGAAACAGCGAAGGATACAGCCTGTGCACATC
CTGACTTCTGTGAGCTCATTGCGCGGGACTAGGGAGTGTTCGGTGACCAGTGACTTGGATTTTCCAACAC
AAGTCATCCCATTAAAGACTCTGAATGCAGTTGCTTCAGTACCCATAATGTATTCTTGGTCTCCCCTACA
GCAGAATTTTATGGTGGAAGATGAAACTGTTTTACATAACATTCCTTATATGGGAGATGAAGTTTTAGAT
CAGGATGGTACTTTCATTGAAGAACTAATAAAAAATTATGATGGGAAAGTACACGGGGATAGAGAATGTG
GGTTTATAAATGATGAAATTTTTGTGGAGTTGGTGAATGCCCTTGGTCAATATAATGATGATGACGATGA
TGATGATGGAGACGATCCTGAAGAAAGAGAAGAAAAGCAGAAAGATCTGGAGGATCACCGAGATGATAAA
GAAAGCCGCCCACCTCGGAAATTTCCTTCTGATAAAATTTTTGAAGCCATTTCCTCAATGTTTCCAGATA
AGGGCACAGCAGAAGAACTAAAGGAAAAATATAAAGAACTCACCGAACAGCAGCTCCCAGGCGCACTTCC
TCCTGAATGTACCCCCAACATAGATGGACCAAATGCTAAATCTGTTCAGAGAGAGCAAAGCTTACACTCC
TTTCATACGCTTTTCTGTAGGCGATGTTTTAAATATGACTGCTTCCTACATCGTAAGTGCAATTATTCTT
TTCATGCAACACCCAACACTTATAAGCGGAAGAACACAGAAACAGCTCTAGACAACAAACCTTGTGGACC
ACAGTGTTACCAGCATTTGGAGGGAGCAAAGGAGTTTGCTGCTGCTCTCACCGCTGAGCGGATAAAGACC
CCACCAAAACGTCCAGGAGGCCGCAGAAGAGGACGGCTTCCCAATAACAGTAGCAGGCCCAGCACCCCCA
CCATTAATGTGCTGGAATCAAAGGATACAGACAGTGATAGGGAAGCAGGGACTGAAACGGGGGGAGAGAA
CAATGATAAAGAAGAAGAAGAGAAGAAAGATGAAACTTCGAGCTCCTCTGAAGCAAATTCTCGGTGTCAA
ACACCAATAAAGATGAAGCCAAATATTGAACCTCCTGAGAATGTGGAGTGGAGTGGTGCTGAAGCCTCAA
TGTTTAGAGTCCTCATTGGCACTTACTATGACAATTTCTGTGCCATTGCTAGGTTAATTGGGACCAAAAC
ATGTAGACAGGTGTATGAGTTTAGAGTCAAAGAATCTAGCATCATAGCTCCAGCTCCCGCTGAGGATGTG
GATACTCCTCCAAGGAAAAAGAAGAGGAAACACCGGTTGTGGGCTGCACACTGCAGAAAGATACAGCTGA
AAAAGGACGGCTCCTCTAACCATGTTTACAACTATCAACCCTGTGATCATCCACGGCAGCCTTGTGACAG
TTCGTGCCCTTGTGTGATAGCACAAAATTTTTGTGAAAAGTTTTGTCAATGTAGTTCAGAGTGTCAAAAC
CGCTTTCCGGGATGCCGCTGCAAAGCACAGTGCAACACCAAGCAGTGCCCGTGCTACCTGGCTGTCCGAG
AGTGTGACCCTGACCTCTGTCTTACTTGTGGAGCCGCTGACCATTGGGACAGTAAAAATGTGTCCTGCAA
GAACTGCAGTATTCAGCGGGGCTCCAAAAAGCACCTGCTGCTGGCCCCCTCTGATGTGGCCGGATGGGGC
ACCTTCATAAAGGAGTCTGTGCAGAAGAACGAATTCATTTCTGAATACTGTGGTGAGCTCATCTCTCAGG
ATGAGGCTGATCGACGCGGAAAGGTCTATGACAAATACATGTCCAGCTTCCTCTTCAACCTCAATAATGA
TTTTGTAGTGGATGCTACTCGGAAAGGAAACAAAATTCGATTTGCAAATCATTCAGTGAATCCCAACTGT
TATGCCAAAGTGGTCATGGTGAATGGAGACCATCGGATTGGGATCTTTGCCAAGAGGGCAATTCAAGCTG
GCGAAGAGCTCTTCTTTGATTACAGGTACAGCCAAGCTGATGCTCTGAAGTATGTCGGCATCGAAAGAGA
AATGGAAATCCCTTGA
