>Addgene plasmid #75126 | MSCV-EZH2_EZH1SET-PGK-Puro-IRES-GFP | addgene partial sequence | sequence record 147800 | pLXSN5 5'-CCCTTGAACCTCCTCGTTCGACC-3'
TAGATCTCTCGAGACCATGGGCCAGACTGGGAAGAAATCTGAGAAGGGACCAGTTTGTTGGCGGAAGCGT
GTAAAATCAGAGTACATGCGACTGAGACAGCTCAAGAGGTTCAGACGAGCTGATGAAGTAAAGAGTATGT
TTAGTTCCAATCGTCAGAAAATTTTGGAAAGAACGGAAATCTTAAACCAAGAATGGAAACAGCGAAGGAT
ACAGCCTGTGCACATCCTGACTTCTGTGAGCTCATTGCGCGGGACTAGGGAGTGTTCGGTGACCAGTGAC
TTGGATTTTCCAACACAAGTCATCCCATTAAAGACTCTGAATGCAGTTGCTTCAGTACCCATAATGTATT
CTTGGTCTCCCCTACAGCAGAATTTTATGGTGGAAGATGAAACTGTTTTACATAACATTCCTTATATGGG
AGATGAAGTTTTAGATCAGGATGGTACTTTCATTGAAGAACTAATAAAAAATTATGATGGGAAAGTACAC
GGGGATAGAGAATGTGGGTTTATAAATGATGAAATTTTTGTGGAGTTGGTGAATGCCCTTGGTCAATATA
ATGATGATGACGATGATGATGATGGAGACGATCCTGAAGAAAGAGAAGAAAAGCAGAAAGATCTGGAGGA
TCACCGAGATGATAAAGAAAGCCGCCCACCTCGGAAATTTCCTTCTGATAAAATTTTTGAAGCCATTTCC
TCAATGTTTCCAGATAAGGGCACAGCAGAAGAACTAAAGGAAAAATATAAAGAACTCACCGAACAGCAGC
TCCCAGGCGCACTTCCTCCTGAATGTACCCCCAACATAGATGGACCAAATGCTAAATCTGTTCAGAGAGA
GCAAAGCTTACACTCCTTTCATACGCTTTTCTGTAGGCGATGTTTTAAATATGACTGCTTCCTACATCGT
AAGTGCAATTATTCTTTTCATGCAACACCC
