>Addgene plasmid #75126 | MSCV-EZH2_EZH1SET-PGK-Puro-IRES-GFP | addgene partial sequence | sequence record 147801 | MSCV_C_rev2 5'-ggccagaggccacttgtgtagcgcc-3'
TCTTATTATCAAGGGATTTCCATTTCTCTTTCGATGCCGACATACTTCAGAGCATCAGCTTGGCTGTACC
TGTAATCAAAGAAGAGCTCTTCGCCAGCTTGAATTGCCCTCTTGGCAAAGATCCCAATCCGATGGTCTCC
ATTCACCATGACCACTTTGGCATAACAGTTGGGATTCACTGAATGATTTGCAAATCGAATTTTGTTTCCT
TTCCGAGTAGCATCCACTACAAAATCATTATTGAGGTTGAAGAGGAAGCTGGACATGTATTTGTCATAGA
CCTTTCCGCGTCGATCAGCCTCATCCTGAGAGATGAGCTCACCACAGTATTCAGAAATGAATTCGTTCTT
CTGCACAGACTCCTTTATGAAGGTGCCCCATCCGGCCACATCAGAGGGGGCCAGCAGCAGGTGCTTTTTG
GAGCCCCGCTGAATACTGCAGTTCTTGCAGGACACATTTTTACTGTCCCAATGGTCAGCGGCTCCACAAG
TAAGACAGAGGTCAGGGTCACACTCTCGGACAGCCAGGTAGCACGGGCACTGCTTGGTGTTGCACTGTGC
TTTGCAGCGGCATCCCGGAAAGCGGTTTTGACACTCTGAACTACATTGACAAAACTTTTCACAAAAATTT
TGTGCTATCACACAAGGGCACGAACTGTCACAAGGCTGCCGTGGATGATCACAGGGTTGATAGTTGTAAA
CATGGTTAGAGGAGCCGTCCTTTTTCAGCTGTATCTTTCTGCAGTGTGCAGCCCACAACCGGTGTTTCCT
CTTCTTTT
