[The description below was written by a language model from this plasmid's Addgene catalogue record.]
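Description:
MSCV-EZH2_EZH1SET-PGK-Puro-IRES-GFP is a retroviral expression plasmid built on the MSCV-transgene-PGK-Puro-IRES-GFP backbone (about 7.7 kb without insert). It is propagated in bacteria under ampicillin selection. The copy number is recorded as unknown, and no feature table is supplied, so the bacterial origin and the exact layout of the viral elements cannot be confirmed from the record. As a murine stem cell virus–type vector, it is designed to be packaged into retroviral particles and integrated into the genome of dividing mammalian target cells. In this type of design, the viral long terminal repeat normally drives transcription of the transgene placed upstream of the internal cassette.

The payload is an approximately 2.3 kb human EZH2 (KMT6) coding sequence, inserted by Gibson assembly, in which the native SET domain has been replaced with the SET domain of the paralogue EZH1. The SET domain is the catalytic histone methyltransferase module of these Polycomb repressive complex 2 subunits. The chimera therefore keeps the EZH2 protein context but carries the EZH1 catalytic region. The protein is untagged.

As the vector name indicates, a PGK promoter downstream of the transgene drives a bicistronic puromycin resistance–IRES–GFP cassette. Transduced cells can therefore be selected with puromycin and tracked or sorted by GFP fluorescence independently of the transgene.

The construct was deposited with a study on inhibitor sensitivity and engineered resistance in myeloid leukemia cells. Domain-swap alleles of this kind are typically used to test whether a cellular phenotype or drug effect depends on a particular protein domain, although the record does not describe the specific experiment performed with this plasmid.
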