Addgene plasmid #75126: MSCV-EZH2_EZH1SET-PGK-Puro-IRES-GFP
Purpose: Retroviral expression plasmid encoding a human EZH2 SET-domain-swap mutant containing the EZH1 SET domain
Depositing lab: Christopher Vakoc. Depositing organization: Cold Spring Harbor Laboratory. Publication: Sensitivity and engineered resistance of myeloid leukemia cells to BRD9 inhibition. Hohmann AF, Martin LJ, Minder JL, Roe JS, Shi J, Steurer S, Bader G, McConnell D, Pearson M, Gerstberger T, Gottschamel T, Thompson D, Suzuki Y, Koegl M, Vakoc CR. Nat Chem Biol. 2016 Jul 4. doi: 10.1038/nchembio.2115. PubMed 27376689.
Backbone
  Vector backbone: MSCV-transgene-PGK-Puro IRES-GFP
  Backbone size w/o insert (bp): 7656
  Vector type: Retroviral
  Selectable markers: Puromycin
Growth in bacteria
  Bacterial resistance: Ampicillin, 100 μg/mL
  Growth temperature: 37°C
  Growth strain: NEB Stable
  Copy number: Unknown
Gene/Insert
  Gene/Insert name: KMT6
  Species: H. sapiens (human)
  Insert size (bp): 2256
  Mutation: SET domain replaced with the SET domain of EZH1
  Entrez Gene: EZH2 (a.k.a. ENX-1, ENX1, EZH2b, KMT6, KMT6A, WVS, WVS2)
  Tag / fusion protein: None
  Cloning method: Gibson Cloning
  Sequencing primers: 5′ MSCV5; 3′ MSCV3
Terms and licenses: Academic/Nonprofit Terms; Industry Terms: Not Available to Industry
How to cite: MSCV-EZH2_EZH1SET-PGK-Puro-IRES-GFP was a gift from Christopher Vakoc (Addgene plasmid # 75126 ; http://n2t.net/addgene:75126 ; RRID:Addgene_75126)
